>Addgene plasmid #214323 | pET28_human-pro-IL-18_I48N | addgene full sequence | sequence record 426863 | Addgene NGS Result
ATCCGGATATAGTTCCTCCTTTCAGCAAAAAACCCCTCAAGACCCGTTTAGAGGCCCCAAGGGGTTATGC
TAGTTATTGCTCAGCGGTGGCAGCAGCCAACTCAGCTTCCTTTCGGGCTTTGTTAGCAGCCGGATCTCAG
TGGTGGTGGTGGTGGTGCTCGAGTGCGGCCGCAAGCTTGTCGACGGAGCTCGAATTCCTAGTCTTCGTTT
TGAACAGTGAACATTATAGATCTATCCCCCAATTCATCCTCTTTTTTCAAAATGAGTTTAAAAAGGTCTC
TCTCTTTTTCACAAGCTAGAAAGTATCCTTCGTATGATGAAGATTCAAATTGCATCTTATTATCATGTCC
TGGGACACTTCTCTGAAAGAATATGATGTCACTTTTTGTATCCTTGATGTTATCAGGAGGATTCATTTCC
TTAAAGGAAATAATTTTGTTCTCACAGGAGAGAGTTGAAATTTTCTCACACTTCACAGAGATAGTTACAG
CCATACCTCTAGGCTGGCTATCTTTATACATACTTATAATAAATATGGTCCGGGGTGCATTATCTCTACA
GTCAGAATCAGTCATATCTTCAAATAGAGGCCGATTTCCTTGGTCAATGAAGAGAACTTGGTCATTCAAA
TTTCTATTGACTGATAATTTAGATTCAAGCTTGCCAAAGTAATCTGATTCCAGGTTTTCATCATCTTCAG
CTATAAAGTAAAGCGTATTGTCAATAAATTTCATTGCCACAAAGTTGATGCAATTGTCTTCTACTGGTTC
AGCAGCCATGGATCCGCCCTGAAAATACAGGTTTTCCATATGGCTGCCGCGCGGCACCAGGCCGCTGCTG
TGATGATGATGATGATGGCTGCTGCCCATGGTATATCTCCTTCTTAAAGTTAAACAAAATTATTTCTAGA
GGGGAATTGTTATCCGCTCACAATTCCCCTATAGTGAGTCGTATTAATTTCGCGGGATCGAGATCTCGAT
CCTCTACGCCGGACGCATCGTGGCCGGCATCACCGGCGCCACAGGTGCGGTTGCTGGCGCCTATATCGCC
GACATCACCGATGGGGAAGATCGGGCTCGCCACTTCGGGCTCATGAGCGCTTGTTTCGGCGTGGGTATGG
TGGCAGGCCCCGTGGCCGGGGGACTGTTGGGCGCCATCTCCTTGCATGCACCATTCCTTGCGGCGGCGGT
GCTCAACGGCCTCAACCTACTACTGGGCTGCTTCCTAATGCAGGAGTCGCATAAGGGAGAGCGTCGAGAT
CCCGGACACCATCGAATGGCGCAAAACCTTTCGCGGTATGGCATGATAGCGCCCGGAAGAGAGTCAATTC
AGGGTGGTGAATGTGAAACCAGTAACGTTATACGATGTCGCAGAGTATGCCGGTGTCTCTTATCAGACCG
TTTCCCGCGTGGTGAACCAGGCCAGCCACGTTTCTGCGAAAACGCGGGAAAAAGTGGAAGCGGCGATGGC
GGAGCTGAATTACATTCCCAACCGCGTGGCACAACAACTGGCGGGCAAACAGTCGTTGCTGATTGGCGTT
GCCACCTCCAGTCTGGCCCTGCACGCGCCGTCGCAAATTGTCGCGGCGATTAAATCTCGCGCCGATCAAC
TGGGTGCCAGCGTGGTGGTGTCGATGGTAGAACGAAGCGGCGTCGAAGCCTGTAAAGCGGCGGTGCACAA
TCTTCTCGCGCAACGCGTCAGTGGGCTGATCATTAACTATCCGCTGGATGACCAGGATGCCATTGCTGTG
GAAGCTGCCTGCACTAATGTTCCGGCGTTATTTCTTGATGTCTCTGACCAGACACCCATCAACAGTATTA
TTTTCTCCCATGAAGACGGTACGCGACTGGGCGTGGAGCATCTGGTCGCATTGGGTCACCAGCAAATCGC
GCTGTTAGCGGGCCCATTAAGTTCTGTCTCGGCGCGTCTGCGTCTGGCTGGCTGGCATAAATATCTCACT
CGCAATCAAATTCAGCCGATAGCGGAACGGGAAGGCGACTGGAGTGCCATGTCCGGTTTTCAACAAACCA
TGCAAATGCTGAATGAGGGCATCGTTCCCACTGCGATGCTGGTTGCCAACGATCAGATGGCGCTGGGCGC
AATGCGCGCCATTACCGAGTCCGGGCTGCGCGTTGGTGCGGATATCTCGGTAGTGGGATACGACGATACC
GAAGACAGCTCATGTTATATCCCGCCGTTAACCACCATCAAACAGGATTTTCGCCTGCTGGGGCAAACCA
GCGTGGACCGCTTGCTGCAACTCTCTCAGGGCCAGGCGGTGAAGGGCAATCAGCTGTTGCCCGTCTCACT
GGTGAAAAGAAAAACCACCCTGGCGCCCAATACGCAAACCGCCTCTCCCCGCGCGTTGGCCGATTCATTA
ATGCAGCTGGCACGACAGGTTTCCCGACTGGAAAGCGGGCAGTGAGCGCAACGCAATTAATGTAAGTTAG
CTCACTCATTAGGCACCGGGATCTCGACCGATGCCCTTGAGAGCCTTCAACCCAGTCAGCTCCTTCCGGT
GGGCGCGGGGCATGACTATCGTCGCCGCACTTATGACTGTCTTCTTTATCATGCAACTCGTAGGACAGGT
GCCGGCAGCGCTCTGGGTCATTTTCGGCGAGGACCGCTTTCGCTGGAGCGCGACGATGATCGGCCTGTCG
CTTGCGGTATTCGGAATCTTGCACGCCCTCGCTCAAGCCTTCGTCACTGGTCCCGCCACCAAACGTTTCG
GCGAGAAGCAGGCCATTATCGCCGGCATGGCGGCCCCACGGGTGCGCATGATCGTGCTCCTGTCGTTGAG
GACCCGGCTAGGCTGGCGGGGTTGCCTTACTGGTTAGCAGAATGAATCACCGATACGCGAGCGAACGTGA
AGCGACTGCTGCTGCAAAACGTCTGCGACCTGAGCAACAACATGAATGGTCTTCGGTTTCCGTGTTTCGT
AAAGTCTGGAAACGCGGAAGTCAGCGCCCTGCACCATTATGTTCCGGATCTGCATCGCAGGATGCTGCTG
GCTACCCTGTGGAACACCTACATCTGTATTAACGAAGCGCTGGCATTGACCCTGAGTGATTTTTCTCTGG
TCCCGCCGCATCCATACCGCCAGTTGTTTACCCTCACAACGTTCCAGTAACCGGGCATGTTCATCATCAG
TAACCCGTATCGTGAGCATCCTCTCTCGTTTCATCGGTATCATTACCCCCATGAACAGAAATCCCCCTTA
CACGGAGGCATCAGTGACCAAACAGGAAAAAACCGCCCTTAACATGGCCCGCTTTATCAGAAGCCAGACA
TTAACGCTTCTGGAGAAACTCAACGAGCTGGACGCGGATGAACAGGCAGACATCTGTGAATCGCTTCACG
ACCACGCTGATGAGCTTTACCGCAGCTGCCTCGCGCGTTTCGGTGATGACGGTGAAAACCTCTGACACAT
GCAGCTCCCGGAGACGGTCACAGCTTGTCTGTAAGCGGATGCCGGGAGCAGACAAGCCCGTCAGGGCGCG
TCAGCGGGTGTTGGCGGGTGTCGGGGCGCAGCCATGACCCAGTCACGTAGCGATAGCGGAGTGTATACTG
GCTTAACTATGCGGCATCAGAGCAGATTGTACTGAGAGTGCACCATTGCGGTGTGAAATACCGCACAGAT
GCGTAAGGAGAAAATACCGCATCAGGCGCTCTTCCGCTTCCTCGCTCACTGACTCGCTGCGCTCGGTCGT
TCGGCTGCGGCGAGCGGTATCAGCTCACTCAAAGGCGGTAATACGGTTATCCACAGAATCAGGGGATAAC
GCAGGAAAGAACATGTGAGCAAAAGGCCAGCAAAAGGCCAGGAACCGTAAAAAGGCCGCGTTGCTGGCGT
TTTTCCATAGGCTCCGCCCCCCTGACGAGCATCACAAAAATCGACGCTCAAGTCAGAGGTGGCGAAACCC
GACAGGACTATAAAGATACCAGGCGTTTCCCCCTGGAAGCTCCCTCGTGCGCTCTCCTGTTCCGACCCTG
CCGCTTACCGGATACCTGTCCGCCTTTCTCCCTTCGGGAAGCGTGGCGCTTTCTCATAGCTCACGCTGTA
GGTATCTCAGTTCGGTGTAGGTCGTTCGCTCCAAGCTGGGCTGTGTGCACGAACCCCCCGTTCAGCCCGA
CCGCTGCGCCTTATCCGGTAACTATCGTCTTGAGTCCAACCCGGTAAGACACGACTTATCGCCACTGGCA
GCAGCCACTGGTAACAGGATTAGCAGAGCGAGGTATGTAGGCGGTGCTACAGAGTTCTTGAAGTGGTGGC
CTAACTACGGCTACACTAGAAGGACAGTATTTGGTATCTGCGCTCTGCTGAAGCCAGTTACCTTCGGAAA
AAGAGTTGGTAGCTCTTGATCCGGCAAACAAACCACCGCTGGTAGCGGTGGTTTTTTTGTTTGCAAGCAG
CAGATTACGCGCAGAAAAAAAGGATCTCAAGAAGATCCTTTGATCTTTTCTACGGGGTCTGACGCTCAGT
GGAACGAAAACTCACGTTAAGGGATTTTGGTCATGAACAATAAAACTGTCTGCTTACATAAACAGTAATA
CAAGGGGTGTTATGAGCCATATTCAACGGGAAACGTCTTGCTCTAGGCCGCGATTAAATTCCAACATGGA
TGCTGATTTATATGGGTATAAATGGGCTCGCGATAATGTCGGGCAATCAGGTGCGACAATCTATCGATTG
TATGGGAAGCCCGATGCGCCAGAGTTGTTTCTGAAACATGGCAAAGGTAGCGTTGCCAATGATGTTACAG
ATGAGATGGTCAGACTAAACTGGCTGACGGAATTTATGCCTCTTCCGACCATCAAGCATTTTATCCGTAC
TCCTGATGATGCATGGTTACTCACCACTGCGATCCCCGGGAAAACAGCATTCCAGGTATTAGAAGAATAT
CCTGATTCAGGTGAAAATATTGTTGATGCGCTGGCAGTGTTCCTGCGCCGGTTGCATTCGATTCCTGTTT
GTAATTGTCCTTTTAACAGCGATCGCGTATTTCGTCTCGCTCAGGCGCAATCACGAATGAATAACGGTTT
GGTTGATGCGAGTGATTTTGATGACGAGCGTAATGGCTGGCCTGTTGAACAAGTCTGGAAAGAAATGCAT
AAACTTTTGCCATTCTCACCGGATTCAGTCGTCACTCATGGTGATTTCTCACTTGATAACCTTATTTTTG
ACGAGGGGAAATTAATAGGTTGTATTGATGTTGGACGAGTCGGAATCGCAGACCGATACCAGGATCTTGC
CATCCTATGGAACTGCCTCGGTGAGTTTTCTCCTTCATTACAGAAACGGCTTTTTCAAAAATATGGTATT
GATAATCCTGATATGAATAAATTGCAGTTTCATTTGATGCTCGATGAGTTTTTCTAAGAATTAATTCATG
AGCGGATACATATTTGAATGTATTTAGAAAAATAAACAAATAGGGGTTCCGCGCACATTTCCCCGAAAAG
TGCCACCTAAATTGTAAGCGTTAATATTTTGTTAAAATTCGCGTTAAATTTTTGTTAAATCAGCTCATTT
TTTAACCAATAGGCCGAAATCGGCAAAATCCCTTATAAATCAAAAGAATAGACCGAGATAGGGT
[37 nt withheld, positions 5595-5631]
AAAGAACGTGGACTCCAACGTCAAAGG
[49 nt withheld, positions 5659-5707]
T
[91 nt withheld, positions 5709-5799]
G
[124 nt withheld, positions 5801-5924]
CCCATTCGCCA
Features (pLannotate 1.2.2; 22 found; start..end, strand, type, name):
     26..73      -  terminator     T7 terminator: transcription terminator for bacteriophage T7 RNA polymerase
     81..130     -  CDS            SET1 (fragment): solubility-enhancement tag derived from T7 phage gene 10B
    140..157     -  CDS            9xHis (fragment): 9xHis affinity tag
    201..779     -  CDS            IL18: IL18_HUMAN - Also known as IGIF, IL1F4. Experimental evidence at protein level: Swiss-Prot protein existence level 1. A proinflammatory cytokine primarily involved in polarized T- helper 1 (Th1) cell and natural killer (NK) cell immune responses (Probable). Upon binding to IL18R1 and IL18RAP, forms a signaling ternary complex which activates NF-kappa-B, triggering synthesis of inflammatory mediators (PubMed:14528293, PubMed:25500532). Synergizes with IL12/interleukin-12 to induce IFNG synthesis from T-helper 1 (Th1) cells and natural killer (NK) cells (Probable) (PubMed:10653850). From Homo sa
    786..806     -  CDS            TEV site: tobacco etch virus (TEV) protease recognition and cleavage site
    813..830     -  CDS            thrombin site: thrombin recognition and cleavage site
    841..857     -  CDS            capTEV™ (fragment): composite tag for in vivo biotinylation, TEV protease cleavage, and 6xHis tagging
    876..898     -  RBS            RBS: efficient ribosome binding site from bacteriophage T7 gene 10 (Olins and Rangwala, 1989)
    913..937     -  protein_bind   lac operator: The lac repressor binds to the lac operator to inhibit transcription in E. coli. This inhibition can be relieved by adding lactose or isopropyl-β-D-thiogalactopyranoside (IPTG). lac repressor encoded by lacI
    938..956     -  promoter       T7 promoter: promoter for bacteriophage T7 RNA polymerase
    978..1257    +  CDS            TcR (fragment): tetracycline efflux protein; tet; confers resistance to tetracycline
   1265..1342    +  promoter       lacI promoter: lacI
   1343..2425    +  CDS            lacI: lac repressor; lacI; The lac repressor binds to the lac operator to inhibit transcription in E. coli. This inhibition can be relieved by adding lactose or isopropyl-β-D-thiogalactopyranoside (IPTG).
   2438..2459    +  protein_bind   CAP binding site: CAP binding activates transcription in the presence of cAMP. E. coli catabolite activator protein
   2474..2765    +  CDS            TcR (fragment): tetracycline efflux protein; tet; confers resistance to tetracycline
   2837..3217    -  CDS            YPB1_ECOLX: Protein predicted: Swiss-Prot protein existence level 4. From Escherichia coli.
   3234..3425    +  CDS            rop: Rop protein, which maintains plasmids at low copy number; rop
   3527..3666    +  misc_feature   bom: basis of mobility region from pBR322
   3852..4440    -  rep_origin     ori: high-copy-number ColE1/pMB1/pBR322/pUC origin of replication
   4562..5377    +  CDS            KanR: aminoglycoside phosphotransferase; aph(3')-Ia; confers resistance to kanamycin in bacteria or G418 (Geneticin®) in eukaryotes
   5386..5443    -  promoter       AmpR promoter (fragment): bla
   5496..5924    -  rep_origin     f1 ori (sequence partly withheld): f1 bacteriophage origin of replication; arrow indicates direction of (+) strand synthesis
