[The description below was written by a language model from this plasmid's Addgene catalogue record and pLannotate feature annotations shown in this document.]
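Description:
pET28_human-pro-IL-18_I48N is a bacterial expression plasmid built on the pET28a backbone for overproducing a point mutant of human pro-interleukin-18 in E. coli. The sequenced record is about 5.9 kb. It is propagated through a ColE1/pBR322-type origin accompanied by the rop gene and bom region, and is selected with kanamycin via the aph(3')-Ia resistance gene. The catalogue lists the plasmid as high copy, although rop is normally associated with reduced copy number. An f1 phage origin is also present, and the short tetracycline-resistance and AmpR promoter fragments in the annotation are non-functional remnants of the vector's pBR322 ancestry.

The expression cassette uses a T7 promoter followed by a lac operator and the strong T7 gene 10 ribosome binding site, with a T7 terminator downstream. The plasmid carries its own lacI gene, so transcription stays repressed until IPTG is added in a host that supplies T7 RNA polymerase. The IL18 coding sequence, cloned between BamHI and EcoRI, encodes the full-length precursor form of the cytokine with an I48N substitution. It is fused at its N terminus to a His tag, followed by the vector's thrombin site and a TEV protease site, allowing metal-affinity purification and subsequent tag removal. A His-tag fragment annotated downstream of the insert corresponds to the optional C-terminal tag of pET28a; the record does not say whether it is translated.

The stated purpose is protein overexpression in bacteria, and the associated publication concerns the structural basis of cytokine cleavage by inflammatory caspase-4. This suggests use of the recombinant mutant as a substrate variant, but the record does not describe the specific effect of I48N.
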