Addgene plasmid #214323: pET28_human-pro-IL-18_I48N
Purpose: Protein overexpression in bacteria
Depositing lab: Jonathan Kagan. Depositing organization: Boston Children's Hospital. Publication: Structural insights into cytokine cleavage by inflammatory caspase-4. Devant P, Dong Y, Mintseris J, Ma W, Gygi SP, Wu H, Kagan JC. Nature. 2023 Dec;624(7991):451-459. doi: 10.1038/s41586-023-06751-9. Epub 2023 Nov 22. PubMed 37993712.
Backbone
  Vector backbone: pET28a
  Backbone size w/o insert (bp): 5400
  Vector type: Bacterial Expression
Growth in bacteria
  Bacterial resistance: Kanamycin, 50 μg/mL
  Growth temperature: 37°C
  Growth strain: DH5alpha
  Copy number: High Copy
Gene/Insert
  Gene/Insert name: IL18 (alt names: pro-IL-18; Pro-Interleukin-18)
  Species: H. sapiens (human)
  Mutation: I48N
  Entrez Gene: IL18 (a.k.a. IGIF, IL-18, IL-1g, IL1F4)
  Promoter: T7
  Tag / fusion protein: His-TEV (N terminal on insert)
  Cloning method: Restriction Enzyme; 5′ cloning site BamHI (not destroyed); 3′ cloning site EcoRI (not destroyed)
  Sequencing primers: 5′ T7-fwd; 3′ T7-term
Terms and licenses: Academic/Nonprofit Terms; Industry Terms: Not Available to Industry
How to cite: pET28_human-pro-IL-18_I48N was a gift from Jonathan Kagan (Addgene plasmid # 214323 ; http://n2t.net/addgene:214323 ; RRID:Addgene_214323)
